Addgene plasmid #184258: pcDNA FZD4_6linker
Purpose: Expresses FLAG tagged FZD4 swapped with FZD6 linker domain
Depositing lab: Hee-Jung Choi. Depositing organization: Seoul National University. Publication: Functional role of the Frizzled linker domain in the Wnt signaling pathway. Ko SB, Mihara E, Park Y, Roh K, Kang C, Takagi J, Bang I, Choi HJ. Commun Biol. 2022 May 5;5(1):421. doi: 10.1038/s42003-022-03370-4. PubMed 35513706.
Backbone
  Vector backbone: pcDNA3.1 mychis
  Vector type: Mammalian Expression
Growth in bacteria
  Bacterial resistance: Ampicillin, 100 μg/mL
  Growth temperature: 37°C
  Growth strain: DH5alpha
  Copy number: High Copy
Gene/Insert
  Gene/Insert name: FZD4_6linker
  Species: M. musculus (mouse)
  Mutation: Replaced FZD4 aa160-203 with FZD6 aa132-184
  Entrez Gene: Fzd4 (a.k.a. Fz4)
  Tag / fusion protein: FLAG (N terminal on insert)
  Cloning method: Restriction Enzyme; 5′ cloning site unknown (unknown if destroyed)
  Sequencing primers: 5′ CMV-F; 3′ BGH-R
Terms and licenses: Academic/Nonprofit Terms; Industry Terms: Not Available to Industry
How to cite: pcDNA FZD4_6linker was a gift from Hee-Jung Choi (Addgene plasmid # 184258 ; http://n2t.net/addgene:184258 ; RRID:Addgene_184258)
