[The description below was written by a language model from this plasmid's Addgene catalogue record and pLannotate feature annotations shown in this document.]
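Description:
pcDNA FZD4_6linker is a mammalian expression plasmid of about 7 kb built on the pcDNA3.1 myc-His backbone. It encodes a chimeric mouse Frizzled-4 (Fzd4) Wnt receptor in which residues 160–203, the linker region, have been replaced with residues 132–184 of Frizzled-6. The insert carries an N-terminal FLAG tag according to the catalogue entry. The automated annotation does not mark the tag separately, and it matched the coding sequence to a chicken FZD4 reference, which most likely reflects sequence homology rather than a different species of origin. The open reading frame spans the numbering origin of the sequence record. It sits downstream of the human cytomegalovirus immediate-early enhancer and promoter and is followed by the bovine growth hormone polyadenylation signal, giving strong constitutive expression in transfected mammalian cells. A T7 promoter lies between the CMV promoter and the insert. No myc or His tag is annotated, so the record does not establish whether the backbone's C-terminal tags are fused to the receptor. The short HIV-1 LTR, ble and lacI fragments in the table appear to be incidental annotation matches rather than functional elements.

In E. coli the plasmid is maintained through a high-copy ColE1/pUC-type origin and selected with ampicillin via the β-lactamase gene. An f1 origin is also present. For mammalian cells, a neomycin phosphotransferase cassette driven by the SV40 early promoter and ended by the SV40 polyadenylation signal allows selection of stable transfectants with G418. The construct serves as a domain-swap tool for testing how the Frizzled linker domain contributes to Wnt signalling, with the FLAG epitope allowing detection of the chimeric receptor.
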