Features (pLannotate 1.2.2; 20 found; start..end, strand, type, name):
    434..658     +  polyA_signal   bGH poly(A) signal: bovine growth hormone polyadenylation signal
    662..683     +  promoter       SV40 promoter (fragment): SV40 enhancer and early promoter
    704..1132    +  rep_origin     f1 ori (sequence partly withheld): f1 bacteriophage origin of replication; arrow indicates direction of (+) strand synthesis
   1146..1475    +  promoter       SV40 promoter: SV40 enhancer and early promoter
   1542..2333    +  CDS            neo: KKA2_KLEPN - Also known as kan, nptII. Experimental evidence at protein level: Swiss-Prot protein existence level 1. Resistance to kanamycin, neomycin, paromomycin, ribostamycin, butirosin and gentamicin B. From Klebsiella pneumoniae.
   2359..2517    +  CDS            ble (fragment): BLE_KLEPN - Experimental evidence at protein level: Swiss-Prot protein existence level 1. Binding protein with a strong affinity to the bleomycin family of antibiotics. Binds to CL990; an antimitotic-antibiotic compound. From Klebsiella pneumoniae.
   2512..2633    +  polyA_signal   SV40 poly(A) signal: SV40 polyadenylation signal
   2706..2722    -  protein_bind   lac operator: The lac repressor binds to the lac operator to inhibit transcription in E. coli. This inhibition can be relieved by adding lactose or isopropyl-β-D-thiogalactopyranoside (IPTG). lac repressor encoded by lacI
   2730..2760    -  promoter       lac promoter: promoter for the E. coli lac operon
   2775..2796    -  protein_bind   CAP binding site: CAP binding activates transcription in the presence of cAMP. E. coli catabolite activator protein
   2809..2901    -  CDS            lacI (fragment): lac repressor; lacI; The lac repressor binds to the lac operator to inhibit transcription in E. coli. This inhibition can be relieved by adding lactose or isopropyl-β-D-thiogalactopyranoside (IPTG).
   3084..3672    -  rep_origin     ori: high-copy-number ColE1/pMB1/pBR322/pUC origin of replication
   3843..4703    -  CDS            AmpR: β-lactamase; bla; confers resistance to ampicillin, carbenicillin, and related antibiotics
   4704..4808    -  promoter       AmpR promoter: bla
   4867..4919    -  misc_feature   bom (fragment): basis of mobility region from pBR322
   5074..5453    +  enhancer       CMV enhancer: human cytomegalovirus immediate early enhancer
   5454..5657    +  promoter       CMV promoter: human cytomegalovirus (CMV) immediate early promoter
   5653..5686    +  LTR            5' LTR (truncated) (fragment): truncated 5' long terminal repeat (LTR) from HIV-1
   5702..5720    +  promoter       T7 promoter: promoter for bacteriophage T7 RNA polymerase
   5747..378     +  CDS            FZD4 (across the origin): FZD4_CHICK - Also known as FZ4. Experimental evidence at protein level: Swiss-Prot protein existence level 1. Receptor for Wnt proteins (By similarity). Most frizzled receptors are coupled to the beta-catenin canonical signaling pathway, which leads to the activation of disheveled proteins, inhibition of GSK-3 kinase, nuclear accumulation of beta-catenin and activation of Wnt target genes (By similarity). A second signaling pathway involving PKC and calcium fluxes has been seen for some family members, but it is not yet clear if it represents a distinct pathway or if it can be integrated in th
>Addgene plasmid #184258 | pcDNA FZD4_6linker | addgene full sequence | sequence record 360422 | Addgene NGS Result
GCCTTATTCAAAATTCGGTCCAATCTTCAAAAAGACGGGACAAAGACAGACAAGTTGGAAAGGCTAATGG
TCAAGATCGGGGTCTTCTCAGTACTGTACACGGTTCCTGCAACCTGTGTGATTGCCTGTTATTTCTATGA
AATCTCAAACTGGGCACTCTTTCGATATTCTGCAGATGACTCAAACATGGCAGTTGAAATGTTGAAAATT
TTTATGTCTTTGCTCGTGGGCATCACTTCAGGCATGTGGATTTGGTCTGCCAAAACTCTTCACACGTGGC
AAAAGTGTTCTAACCGATTGGTGAATTCTGGGAAGGTAAAGAGAGAGAAGAGGGGGAATGGTTGGGTGAA
GCCAGGAAAAGGCAACGAGACTGTGGTATAGCTCGAGCATCATCACCATCACCATTGAGTTTAAACCCGC
TGATCAGCCTCGACTGTGCCTTCTAGTTGCCAGCCATCTGTTGTTTGCCCCTCCCCCGTGCCTTCCTTGA
CCCTGGAAGGTGCCACTCCCACTGTCCTTTCCTAATAAAATGAGGAAATTGCATCGCATTGTCTGAGTAG
GTGTCATTCTATTCTGGGGGGTGGGGTGGGGCAGGACAGCAAGGGGGAGGATTGGGAAGACAATAGCAGG
CATGCTGGGGATGCGGTGGGCTCTATGGCTTCTGAGGCGGAAAGAACCAGCTGGGGCTCTAGGGGGTATC
CCC
[124 nt withheld, positions 704-827]
C
[91 nt withheld, positions 829-919]
A
[49 nt withheld, positions 921-969]
CCTTTGACGTTGGAGTCCACGTTCTTT
[37 nt withheld, positions 997-1033]
ACCCTATCTCGGTCTATTCTTTTGATTTATAAGGGATTTTGCCGATTTCGGCCTATTGGTTAAAAAATGA
GCTGATTTAACAAAAATTTAACGCGAATTAATTCTGTGGAATGTGTGTCAGTTAGGGTGTGGAAAGTCCC
CAGGCTCCCCAGCAGGCAGAAGTATGCAAAGCATGCATCTCAATTAGTCAGCAACCAGGTGTGGAAAGTC
CCCAGGCTCCCCAGCAGGCAGAAGTATGCAAAGCATGCATCTCAATTAGTCAGCAACCATAGTCCCGCCC
CTAACTCCGCCCATCCCGCCCCTAACTCCGCCCAGTTCCGCCCATTCTCCGCCCCATGGCTGACTAATTT
TTTTTATTTATGCAGAGGCCGAGGCCGCCTCTGCCTCTGAGCTATTCCAGAAGTAGTGAGGAGGCTTTTT
TGGAGGCCTAGGCTTTTGCAAAAAGCTCCCGGGAGCTTGTATATCCATTTTCGGATCTGATCAAGAGACA
GGATGAGGATCGTTTCGCATGATTGAACAAGATGGATTGCACGCAGGTTCTCCGGCCGCTTGGGTGGAGA
GGCTATTCGGCTATGACTGGGCACAACAGACAATCGGCTGCTCTGATGCCGCCGTGTTCCGGCTGTCAGC
GCAGGGGCGCCCGGTTCTTTTTGTCAAGACCGACCTGTCCGGTGCCCTGAATGAACTGCAGGACGAGGCA
GCGCGGCTATCGTGGCTGGCCACGACGGGCGTTCCTTGCGCAGCTGTGCTCGACGTTGTCACTGAAGCGG
GAAGGGACTGGCTGCTATTGGGCGAAGTGCCGGGGCAGGATCTCCTGTCATCTCACCTTGCTCCTGCCGA
GAAAGTATCCATCATGGCTGATGCAATGCGGCGGCTGCATACGCTTGATCCGGCTACCTGCCCATTCGAC
CACCAAGCGAAACATCGCATCGAGCGAGCACGTACTCGGATGGAAGCCGGTCTTGTCGATCAGGATGATC
TGGACGAAGAGCATCAGGGGCTCGCGCCAGCCGAACTGTTCGCCAGGCTCAAGGCGCGCATGCCCGACGG
CGAGGATCTCGTCGTGACCCATGGCGATGCCTGCTTGCCGAATATCATGGTGGAAAATGGCCGCTTTTCT
GGATTCATCGACTGTGGCCGGCTGGGTGTGGCGGACCGCTATCAGGACATAGCGTTGGCTACCCGTGATA
TTGCTGAAGAGCTTGGCGGCGAATGGGCTGACCGCTTCCTCGTGCTTTACGGTATCGCCGCTCCCGATTC
GCAGCGCATCGCCTTCTATCGCCTTCTTGACGAGTTCTTCTGAGCGGGACTCTGGGGTTCGCGAAATGAC
CGACCAAGCGACGCCCAACCTGCCATCACGAGATTTCGATTCCACCGCCGCCTTCTATGAAAGGTTGGGC
TTCGGAATCGTTTTCCGGGACGCCGGCTGGATGATCCTCCAGCGCGGGGATCTCATGCTGGAGTTCTTCG
CCCACCCCAACTTGTTTATTGCAGCTTATAATGGTTACAAATAAAGCAATAGCATCACAAATTTCACAAA
TAAAGCATTTTTTTCACTGCATTCTAGTTGTGGTTTGTCCAAACTCATCAATGTATCTTATCATGTCTGT
ATACCGTCGACCTCTAGCTAGAGCTTGGCGTAATCATGGTCATAGCTGTTTCCTGTGTGAAATTGTTATC
CGCTCACAATTCCACACAACATACGAGCCGGAAGCATAAAGTGTAAAGCCTGGGGTGCCTAATGAGTGAG
CTAACTCACATTAATTGCGTTGCGCTCACTGCCCGCTTTCCAGTCGGGAAACCTGTCGTGCCAGCTGCAT
TAATGAATCGGCCAACGCGCGGGGAGAGGCGGTTTGCGTATTGGGCGCTCTTCCGCTTCCTCGCTCACTG
ACTCGCTGCGCTCGGTCGTTCGGCTGCGGCGAGCGGTATCAGCTCACTCAAAGGCGGTAATACGGTTATC
CACAGAATCAGGGGATAACGCAGGAAAGAACATGTGAGCAAAAGGCCAGCAAAAGGCCAGGAACCGTAAA
AAGGCCGCGTTGCTGGCGTTTTTCCATAGGCTCCGCCCCCCTGACGAGCATCACAAAAATCGACGCTCAA
GTCAGAGGTGGCGAAACCCGACAGGACTATAAAGATACCAGGCGTTTCCCCCTGGAAGCTCCCTCGTGCG
CTCTCCTGTTCCGACCCTGCCGCTTACCGGATACCTGTCCGCCTTTCTCCCTTCGGGAAGCGTGGCGCTT
TCTCATAGCTCACGCTGTAGGTATCTCAGTTCGGTGTAGGTCGTTCGCTCCAAGCTGGGCTGTGTGCACG
AACCCCCCGTTCAGCCCGACCGCTGCGCCTTATCCGGTAACTATCGTCTTGAGTCCAACCCGGTAAGACA
CGACTTATCGCCACTGGCAGCAGCCACTGGTAACAGGATTAGCAGAGCGAGGTATGTAGGCGGTGCTACA
GAGTTCTTGAAGTGGTGGCCTAACTACGGCTACACTAGAAGAACAGTATTTGGTATCTGCGCTCTGCTGA
AGCCAGTTACCTTCGGAAAAAGAGTTGGTAGCTCTTGATCCGGCAAACAAACCACCGCTGGTAGCGGTGG
TTTTTTTGTTTGCAAGCAGCAGATTACGCGCAGAAAAAAAGGATCTCAAGAAGATCCTTTGATCTTTTCT
ACGGGGTCTGACGCTCAGTGGAACGAAAACTCACGTTAAGGGATTTTGGTCATGAGATTATCAAAAAGGA
TCTTCACCTAGATCCTTTTAAATTAAAAATGAAGTTTTAAATCAATCTAAAGTATATATGAGTAAACTTG
GTCTGACAGTTACCAATGCTTAATCAGTGAGGCACCTATCTCAGCGATCTGTCTATTTCGTTCATCCATA
GTTGCCTGACTCCCCGTCGTGTAGATAACTACGATACGGGAGGGCTTACCATCTGGCCCCAGTGCTGCAA
TGATACCGCGAGACCCACGCTCACCGGCTCCAGATTTATCAGCAATAAACCAGCCAGCCGGAAGGGCCGA
GCGCAGAAGTGGTCCTGCAACTTTATCCGCCTCCATCCAGTCTATTAATTGTTGCCGGGAAGCTAGAGTA
AGTAGTTCGCCAGTTAATAGTTTGCGCAACGTTGTTGCCATTGCTACAGGCATCGTGGTGTCACGCTCGT
CGTTTGGTATGGCTTCATTCAGCTCCGGTTCCCAACGATCAAGGCGAGTTACATGATCCCCCATGTTGTG
CAAAAAAGCGGTTAGCTCCTTCGGTCCTCCGATCGTTGTCAGAAGTAAGTTGGCCGCAGTGTTATCACTC
ATGGTTATGGCAGCACTGCATAATTCTCTTACTGTCATGCCATCCGTAAGATGCTTTTCTGTGACTGGTG
AGTACTCAACCAAGTCATTCTGAGAATAGTGTATGCGGCGACCGAGTTGCTCTTGCCCGGCGTCAATACG
GGATAATACCGCGCCACATAGCAGAACTTTAAAAGTGCTCATCATTGGAAAACGTTCTTCGGGGCGAAAA
CTCTCAAGGATCTTACCGCTGTTGAGATCCAGTTCGATGTAACCCACTCGTGCACCCAACTGATCTTCAG
CATCTTTTACTTTCACCAGCGTTTCTGGGTGAGCAAAAACAGGAAGGCAAAATGCCGCAAAAAAGGGAAT
AAGGGCGACACGGAAATGTTGAATACTCATACTCTTCCTTTTTCAATATTATTGAAGCATTTATCAGGGT
TATTGTCTCATGAGCGGATACATATTTGAATGTATTTAGAAAAATAAACAAATAGGGGTTCCGCGCACAT
TTCCCCGAAAAGTGCCACCTGACGTCGACGGATCGGGAGATCTCCCGATCCCCTATGGTGCACTCTCAGT
ACAATCTGCTCTGATGCCGCATAGTTAAGCCAGTATCTGCTCCCTGCTTGTGTGTTGGAGGTCGCTGAGT
AGTGCGCGAGCAAAATTTAAGCTACAACAAGGCAAGGCTTGACCGACAATTGCATGAAGAATCTGCTTAG
GGTTAGGCGTTTTGCGCTGCTTCGCGATGTACGGGCCAGATATACGCGTTGACATTGATTATTGACTAGT
TATTAATAGTAATCAATTACGGGGTCATTAGTTCATAGCCCATATATGGAGTTCCGCGTTACATAACTTA
CGGTAAATGGCCCGCCTGGCTGACCGCCCAACGACCCCCGCCCATTGACGTCAATAATGACGTATGTTCC
CATAGTAACGCCAATAGGGACTTTCCATTGACGTCAATGGGTGGAGTATTTACGGTAAACTGCCCACTTG
GCAGTACATCAAGTGTATCATATGCCAAGTACGCCCCCTATTGACGTCAATGACGGTAAATGGCCCGCCT
GGCATTATGCCCAGTACATGACCTTATGGGACTTTCCTACTTGGCAGTACATCTACGTATTAGTCATCGC
TATTACCATGGTGATGCGGTTTTGGCAGTACATCAATGGGCGTGGATAGCGGTTTGACTCACGGGGATTT
CCAAGTCTCCACCCCATTGACGTCAATGGGAGTTTGTTTTGGCACCAAAATCAACGGGACTTTCCAAAAT
GTCGTAACAACTCCGCCCCATTGACGCAAATGGGCGGTAGGCGTGTACGGTGGGAGGTCTATATAAGCAG
AGCTCTCTGGCTAACTAGAGAACCCACTGCTTACTGGCTTATCGAAATTAATACGACTCACTATAGGGAG
ACCCAAGCTGGCTAGTTAAGCTTGGTACCATGTCTGCACTTCTGATCCTAGCTCTTGTTGGAGCTGCAGT
TGCTGACTACAAAGACGATGACGACAAGCTTGCGGCCGCAGAGGAGCGGCGCTGCGACCCCATCCGCATC
GCCATGTGCCAGAACCTCGGCTACAACGTGACCAAGATGCCCAACTTAGTGGGACACGAGCTGCAGACAG
ACGCCGAGCTGCAGCTGACAACTTTCACGCCGCTCATCCAGTACGGCTGCTCCAGCCAGCTGCAGTTCTT
CCTTTGTTCGGTTTATGTGCCAATGTGCACAGAGAAGATCAACATCCCCATCGGCCCGTGCGGTGGCATG
TGCCTTTCAGTCAAGAGACGCTGTGAACCAGTCCTGAGAGAATTTGGGTTTGCCTGGCCCGACACCCTGA
ACTGCAGCAAGTTCCCGCCCCAGAACGACCACAACCACATGTGCATGGAAACTGTTCCTGTAACTTTTGA
TCCACACACAGAATTTCTTGGTCCTCAGAAGAAAACAGAACAAGTCCAAAGAGACATTGGATTTTGGTGT
CCAAGGCATCTTAAGACTTCTGGGGGACAAGGATATAAGTTTCTGGGAATTGACCAGTGTGCGCCTCCAT
GTGGCTACGATGCTGGCTTGTACAGCCGCTCAGCTAAGGAGTTCACGGATATTTGGATGGCTGTGTGGGC
CAGCCTCTGCTTCATCTCCACCACCTTCACCGTGCTGACCTTCCTGATTGATTCATCCAGGTTTTCTTAC
CCTGAGCGCCCCATCATATTTCTCAGTATGTGCTATAATATTTATAGCATTGCTTATATTGTTCGGCTGA
CTGTAGGCCGGGAAAGGATATCCTGTGATTTTGAAGAGGCGGCAGAGCCCGTTCTCATCCAAGAAGGACT
TAAGAACACAGGATGTGCAATAATTTTCTTGCTGATGTACTTTTTTGGAATGGCCAGCTCCATTTGGTGG
GTTATTCTGACACTCACTTGGTTTTTGGCAGCCGGACTCAAGTGGGGTCATGAAGCCATTGAAATGCACA
GTTCTTATTTCCACATCGCAGCCTGGGCTATTCCCGCAGTGAAAACCATTGTCATCTTGATTATGAGACT
AGTGGATGCCGATGAACTGACTGGCTTGTGCTATGTTGGGAACCAAAACCTAGATGCCCTCACTGGCTTT
GTGGTGGCTCCTCTCTTTACGTATTTGGTGATTGGAACGCTGTTCATTGCGGCGGGTTTGGTG
